Addgene plasmid #71977: Nrp2.6-AP-His
Purpose: Expresses the extracellular region of the Neuropilin 2, isoform 6 protein, C-terminally fused to alkaline phosphatase + 6X histidine tag.
Depositing lab: Woj Wojtowicz. Depositing organization: University of California, Berkeley. Publication: An extracellular biochemical screen reveals that FLRTs and Unc5s mediate neuronal subtype recognition in the retina. Visser JJ, Cheng Y, Perry SC, Chastain AB, Parsa B, Masri SS, Ray TA, Kay JN, Wojtowicz WM. Elife. 2015 Dec 3;4. pii: e08149. doi: 10.7554/eLife.08149. PubMed 26633812.
Backbone
  Vector backbone: pCMVi-SV40ori
  Vector type: Mammalian Expression
Growth in bacteria
  Bacterial resistance: Ampicillin, 100 μg/mL
  Growth temperature: 37°C
  Growth strain: DH5alpha
  Copy number: High Copy
Gene/Insert
  Gene/Insert name: Nrp2.6 (alt names: Neuropilin 2, isoform 6; Np2; Np-2; Npn2; Npn-2; NCBI gene ID 18187; Reference sequence NM_001077407.1)
  Species: M. musculus (mouse)
  Insert size (bp): 2490
  Entrez Gene: Nrp2 (a.k.a. 1110048P06Rik, N, Np, Np-2, Np2, Npn-2, Npn2)
  Promoter: CMV
  Tag / fusion protein: AP-His (C terminal on backbone)
  Cloning method: Restriction Enzyme; 5′ cloning site NotI (not destroyed); 3′ cloning site AscI (not destroyed)
  Sequencing primers: 5′ GTCAGAGGTAACTCCCGTTGC; 3′ GAGGTTCTTGGCGGCTGTC
Terms and licenses: Academic/Nonprofit Terms; Industry Terms: Not Available to Industry
How to cite: Nrp2.6-AP-His was a gift from Woj Wojtowicz (Addgene plasmid # 71977 ; http://n2t.net/addgene:71977 ; RRID:Addgene_71977)
