[The description below was written by a language model from this plasmid's Addgene catalogue record and pLannotate feature annotations shown in this document.]
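Description:
Nrp2.6-AP-His is a 9,008 bp mammalian expression plasmid built on the pCMVi-SV40ori backbone and designed to produce a soluble, secreted form of mouse Neuropilin 2, isoform 6. It is propagated in E. coli as a high-copy plasmid through a ColE1/pUC-type origin and selected with ampicillin via the β-lactamase gene. The backbone also carries an f1 phage origin and short remnants of rop, bom and lacZα, which are cloning leftovers rather than functional parts. An annotated SV40 enhancer/early promoter region corresponds to the "SV40ori" in the backbone name. This region contains the SV40 origin, which can support episomal amplification in cells expressing large T antigen.

The expression cassette is driven by the human CMV immediate-early enhancer and promoter followed by CMV intron A, an arrangement that generally boosts transcript processing and expression levels. Downstream, the roughly 2.5 kb extracellular region of Nrp2 is inserted between retained NotI and AscI sites. It is fused at its C terminus to backbone-encoded human placental alkaline phosphatase (annotated as SEAP) and a 6X histidine tag, and the cassette ends with an SV40 polyadenylation signal. The His tag is stated in the catalogue entry but is not annotated separately in the feature table.

Because the transmembrane and cytoplasmic portions are omitted, the fusion should be released into the culture medium of transfected cells. The alkaline phosphatase moiety gives an enzymatic readout for detecting and quantifying binding, and the His tag allows capture or purification. The associated work used an extracellular biochemical screen for receptor–ligand interactions underlying neuronal subtype recognition in the retina, which suggests this construct was one of the AP-tagged ectodomain probes in that panel.
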