Features (pLannotate 1.2.2; 14 found; start..end, strand, type, name):
     25..408     +  enhancer       CMV enhancer: human cytomegalovirus immediate early enhancer
    410..609     +  promoter       CMV promoter: human cytomegalovirus (CMV) immediate early promoter
    748..1573    +  intron         CMV intron A: human cytomegalovirus intron A (Chapman et al., 1991)
   1610..4036    +  CDS            Nrp2 (fragment): NRP2_MOUSE - Experimental evidence at protein level: Swiss-Prot protein existence level 1. High affinity receptor for semaphorins 3C, 3F, VEGF-165 and VEGF-145 isoforms of VEGF, and the PLGF-2 isoform of PGF. From Mus musculus (Mouse).
   4121..5572    +  CDS            SEAP: secreted alkaline phosphatase from human placenta The natural enzyme has a C-terminal transmembrane sequence that is replaced by a GPI anchor.
   5631..5752    +  polyA_signal   SV40 poly(A) signal: SV40 polyadenylation signal
   5961..6549    -  rep_origin     ori: high-copy-number ColE1/pMB1/pBR322/pUC origin of replication
   6720..7580    -  CDS            AmpR: β-lactamase; bla; confers resistance to ampicillin, carbenicillin, and related antibiotics
   7581..7685    -  promoter       AmpR promoter: bla
   7780..7815    +  CDS            rop (fragment): Rop protein, which maintains plasmids at low copy number; rop
   7838..8168    +  promoter       SV40 promoter: SV40 enhancer and early promoter
   8291..8390    +  misc_feature   bom (fragment): basis of mobility region from pBR322
   8418..8846    -  rep_origin     f1 ori (sequence partly withheld): f1 bacteriophage origin of replication; arrow indicates direction of (+) strand synthesis
   8850..9007    -  CDS            lacZα (fragment): LacZα fragment of β-galactosidase; lacZ fragment
>Addgene plasmid #71977 | Nrp2.6-AP-His | depositor full sequence | sequence record 135580 | Nrp2.6-AP-His sequence 9008 bps
GTCGAGGTCTCGACGGTATCGATTGACATTGATTATTGACTAGCTAGTTATTAATAGTAATCAATTACGG
GGTCATTAGTTCATAGCCCATATATGGAGTTCCGCGTTACATAACTTACGGTAAATGGCCCGCCTGGCTG
ACCGCCCAACGACCCCCGCCCATTGACGTCAATAATGACGTATGTTCCCATAGTAACGCCAATAGGGACT
TTCCATTGACGTCAATGGGTGGAGTATTTACGGTAAACTGCCCACTTGGCAGTACATCAAGTGTATCATA
TGCCAAGTCCGCCCCCTATTGACGTCAATGACGGTAAATGGCCCGCCTGGCATTATGCCCAGTACATGAC
CTTACGGGACTTTCCTACTTGGCAGTACATCTACGTATTAGTCATCGCTATTACCATGGTGATGCGGTTT
TGGCAGTACACCAATGGGCGTGGATAGCGGTTTGACTCACGGGGATTTCCAAGTCTCCACCCCATTGACG
TCAATGGGAGTTTGTTTTGGCACCAAAATCAACGGGACTTTCCAAAATGTCGTAATAACCCCGCCCCGTT
GACGCAAATGGGCGGTAGGCGTGTACGGTGGGAGGTCTATATAAGCAGAGCTCGTTTAGTGAACCGTCAG
ATCGCCTGGAGACGCCATCCACGCTGTTTTGACCTCCATAGAAGACACCGGGACCGATCCAGCCTCCGCG
GCCGGGAACGGTGCATTGGAACGCGGATTCCCCGTGCCAAGAGTGACGTAAGTACCGCCTATAGACTCTA
TAGGCACACCCCTTTGGCTCTTATGCATGCTATACTGTTTTTGGCTTGGGGCCTATACACCCCCGCTTCC
ATATGCTATAGGTGATGGTATAGCTTAGCCTATAGGTGTGGGTTATTGACCATTATTGACCACTCCCCTA
TTGGTGACGATACTTTCCATTACTAATCCATAACATGGCTCTTTGCCACAACTATCTCTATTGGCTATAT
GCCAATACTCTGTCCTTCAGAGACTGACACGGACTCTGTATTTTTACAGGATGGGGTCCCATTTATTATT
TACAAATTCACATATACAACAACGCCGTCCCCCGTGCCCGCAGTTTTTATTAAACATAGCGTGGGATCTC
CACGCGAATCTCGGGTACGTGTTCCGGACATGGGCTCTTCTCCGGTAGCGGCGGAGCTTCCACATCCGAG
CCCTGGTCCCATGCCTCCAGCGGCTCATGGTCGCTCGGCAGCTCCTTGCTCCTAACAGTGGAGGCCAGAC
TTAGGCACAGCACAATGCCCACCACCACCAGTGTGCCGCACAAGGCCGTGGCGGTAGGGTATGTGTCTGA
AAATGAGCTCGGAGATTGGGCTCGCACCGCTGACGCAGATGGAAGACTTAAGGCAGCGGCAGAAGAAGAT
GCAGGCAGCTGAGTTGTTGTATTCTGATAAGAGTCAGAGGTAACTCCCGTTGCGGTGCTGTTAACGGTGG
AGGGCAGTGTAGTCTGAGCAGTACTCGTTGCTGCCGCGCGCGCCACCAGACATAATAGCTGACAGACTAA
CAGACTGTTCCTTTCCATGGGTCTTTTCTGCAGAAGCTTGAATTCTCGAGGATCCGCGGCCGCGCCACCA
TGGATATGTTTCCTCTTACCTGGGTTTTCTTAGCTCTGTACTTTTCAGGACACGAAGTGAGAAGCCAGCA
AGATCCACCCTGCGGAGGTCGGCTGAATTCCAAAGATGCTGGCTACATCACTTCCCCAGGCTACCCCCAG
GACTATCCCTCCCACCAGAACTGTGAGTGGATTGTCTACGCCCCCGAACCCAACCAGAAGATTGTTCTCA
ACTTCAACCCTCACTTTGAAATCGAGAAACACGACTGCAAGTATGACTTCATTGAGATTCGGGATGGGGA
CAGTGAGTCAGCTGACCTCCTGGGCAAGCACTGTGGGAACATCGCCCCGCCCACCATCATCTCCTCAGGC
TCCGTGTTATACATCAAGTTCACCTCAGACTACGCCCGGCAGGGGGCAGGTTTCTCTCTACGCTATGAGA
TCTTCAAAACAGGCTCTGAAGATTGTTCCAAGAACTTTACAAGCCCCAATGGGACCATTGAATCTCCAGG
GTTTCCAGAGAAGTATCCACACAATCTGGACTGTACCTTCACCATCCTGGCCAAACCCAGGATGGAGATC
ATCCTACAGTTCCTGACCTTTGACCTGGAGCATGACCCTCTACAAGTGGGGGAAGGAGACTGTAAATATG
ACTGGCTGGACATCTGGGATGGCATTCCACATGTTGGACCTCTGATTGGCAAGTACTGTGGGACGAAAAC
ACCCTCCAAACTCCGCTCGTCCACGGGGATCCTCTCCTTGACCTTTCACACGGACATGGCAGTGGCCAAG
GATGGCTTCTCCGCACGTTACTATTTGATCCACCAGGAGCCACCTGAGAATTTTCAGTGCAATGTCCCTT
TGGGAATGGAGTCTGGCCGGATTGCTAATGAACAGATCAGTGCCTCCTCCACCTTCTCTGATGGGAGGTG
GACTCCTCAACAGAGCCGGCTCCATGGTGATGACAATGGCTGGACACCCAATTTGGATTCCAACAAGGAG
TATCTCCAGGTGGACCTGCGCTTCCTAACCATGCTCACAGCCATTGCAACACAGGGAGCCATTTCCAGGG
AAACCCAGAAAGGCTACTACGTCAAATCGTACAAGCTGGAAGTCAGCACAAATGGTGAAGATTGGATGGT
CTACCGGCATGGCAAAAACCACAAGATATTCCAAGCGAACAATGATGCGACCGAGGTGGTGCTAAACAAG
CTCCACATGCCACTGCTGACTCGGTTCATCAGGATCCGCCCGCAGACGTGGCATTTGGGCATTGCCCTTC
GCCTGGAGCTCTTTGGCTGCCGGGTCACAGATGCACCCTGCTCCAACATGCTGGGGATGCTCTCGGGCCT
CATTGCTGATACCCAGATCTCTGCCTCCTCCACCCGAGAGTACCTCTGGAGCCCCAGTGCTGCCCGCCTG
GTTAGTAGCCGCTCTGGCTGGTTTCCTCGGAACCCTCAAGCCCAGCCAGGTGAAGAATGGCTTCAGGTAG
ACCTGGGGACACCCAAGACAGTGAAAGGGGTCATCATCCAGGGAGCCCGAGGAGGAGACAGCATCACTGC
CGTGGAAGCCAGGGCGTTTGTACGCAAGTTCAAAGTCTCCTACAGCCTAAATGGCAAGGACTGGGAATAT
ATCCAGGACCCCAGGACTCAGCAGACAAAGCTGTTTGAAGGGAACATGCACTATGACACCCCTGACATCC
GAAGGTTCGATCCTGTTCCAGCGCAGTATGTGCGGGTGTACCCAGAGAGGTGGTCGCCAGCAGGCATCGG
GATGAGGCTGGAGGTGCTGGGCTGTGACTGGACAGACTCAAAGCCCACAGTGGAGACGCTGGGACCCACC
GTGAAGAGTGAAGAGACTACCACCCCATATCCCATGGATGAGGATGCCACCGAGTGTGGGGAAAACTGCA
GCTTTGAGGATGACAAAGATTTGCAACTTCCTTCAGGATTCAACTGCAACTTTGATTTTCCGGAAGAGAC
CTGTGGTTGGGTGTACGACCATGCCAAGTGGCTCCGGAGCACGTGGATCAGCAGCGCTAACCCCAATGAC
AGAACATTTCCAGATGACAAGAACTTCTTGAAACTGCAGAGTGATGGCCGACGAGAGGGCCAGTACGGGC
GGCTCATCAGCCCACCGGTGCACCTGCCCCGAAGCCCTGTGTGCATGGAGTTCCAGTACCAAGCCATGGG
CGGCCACGGGGTGGCACTGCAGGTGGTTCGGGAAGCCAGCCAGGAAAGCAAACTCCTTTGGGTCATCCGT
GAGGACCAGGGCAGCGAGTGGAAACACGGGCGCATTATCCTGCCCAGCTATGACATGGAGTATCAGATCG
TGTTCGAGGGAGTGATAGGGAAGGGACGATCGGGAGAGATTTCCATCGATGACATTCGGATAAGCACTGA
TGTCCCACTGGAGAACTGCATGGAACCCATATCAGCTTTTGCAGGGGGCACCCTCCCGCCAGGGACCGAG
CCCACAGTGGACACGGTGCCCGTGCAGCCCATCCCAGCCGGCGCGCCTGGATCTTCCGGAATCATCCCAG
TTGAGGAGGAGAACCCGGACTTCTGGAACCGCGAGGCAGCCGAGGCCCTGGGTGCCGCCAAGAAGCTGCA
GCCTGCACAGACAGCCGCCAAGAACCTCATCATCTTCCTGGGCGATGGGATGGGGGTGTCTACGGTGACA
GCTGCCAGGATCCTAAAAGGGCAGAAGAAGGACAAACTGGGGCCTGAGATACCCCTGGCCATGGACCGCT
TCCCATATGTGGCTCTGTCCAAGACATACAATGTAGACAAACATGTGCCAGACAGTGGAGCCACAGCCAC
GGCCTACCTGTGCGGGGTCAAGGGCAACTTCCAGACCATTGGCTTGAGTGCAGCCGCCCGCTTTAACCAG
TGCAACACGACACGCGGCAACGAGGTCATCTCCGTGATGAATCGGGCCAAGAAAGCAGGGAAGTCAGTGG
GAGTGGTAACCACCACACGAGTGCAGCACGCCTCGCCAGCCGGCACCTACGCCCACACGGTGAACCGCAA
CTGGTACTCGGACGCCGACGTGCCTGCCTCGGCCCGCCAGGAGGGGTGCCAGGACATCGCTACGCAGCTC
ATCTCCAACATGGACATTGACGTGATCCTAGGTGGGGGCCGAAAGTACATGTTTCGCATGGGAACCCCAG
ACCCTGAGTACCCAGATGACTACAGCCAAGGTGGGACCAGGCTGGACGGGAAGAATCTGGTGCAGGAATG
GCTGGCGAAGCGCCAGGGTGCCCGGTATGTGTGGAACCGCACTGAGCTCATGCAGGCTTCCCTGGACCCG
TCTGTGACCCATCTCATGGGTCTCTTTGAGCCTGGAGACATGAAATACGAGATCCACCGAGACTCCACAC
TGGACCCCTCCCTGATGGAGATGACAGAGGCTGCCCTGCGCCTGCTGAGCAGGAACCCCCGCGGCTTCTT
CCTCTTCGTGGAGGGTGGTCGCATCGACCATGGTCATCATGAAAGCAGGGCTTACCGGGCACTGACTGAG
ACGATCATGTTCGACGACGCCATTGAGAGGGCGGGCCAGCTCACCAGCGAGGAGGACACGCTGAGCCTCG
TCACTGCCGACCACTCCCACGTCTTCTCCTTCGGAGGCTACCCCCTGCGAGGGAGCTCCATCTTCGGGCT
GGCCCCTGGCAAGGCCCGGGACAGGAAGGCCTACACGGTCCTCCTATACGGAAACGGTCCAGGCTATGTG
CTCAAGGACGGCGCCCGGCCGGATGTTACCGAGAGCGAGAGCGGGAGCCCCGAGTATCGGCAGCAGTCAG
CAGTGCCCCTGGACGAAGAGACCCACGCAGGCGAGGACGTGGCGGTGTTCGCGCGCGGCCCGCAGGCGCA
CCTGGTTCACGGCGTGCAGGAGCAGACCTTCATAGCGCACGTCATGGCCTTCGCCGCCTGCCTGGAGCCC
TACACCGCCTGCGACCTGGCGCCCCCCGCCGGCACCACCGACGCCGCGCACCCGGGTCATCATCACCATC
ACCATTAATCTAGAGATCTTATTAAAGCAGAACTTGTTTATTGCAGCTTATAATGGTTACAAATAAAGCA
ATAGCATCACAAATTTCACAAATAAAGCATTTTTTTCACTGCATTCTAGTTGTGGTTTGTCCAAACTCAT
CAATGTATCTTATCATGTCTGGTCGACTCTAGCTAGACTCTTCCGCTTCCTCGCTCACTGACTCGCTGCG
CTCGGTCGTTCGGCTGCGGCGAGCGGTATCAGCTCACTCAAAGGCGGTAATACGGTTATCCACAGAATCA
GGGGATAACGCAGGAAAGAACATGTGAGCAAAAGGCCAGCAAAAGGCCAGGAACCGTAAAAAGGCCGCGT
TGCTGGCGTTTTTCCATAGGCTCCGCCCCCCTGACGAGCATCACAAAAATCGACGCTCAAGTCAGAGGTG
GCGAAACCCGACAGGACTATAAAGATACCAGGCGTTTCCCCCTGGAAGCTCCCTCGTGCGCTCTCCTGTT
CCGACCCTGCCGCTTACCGGATACCTGTCCGCCTTTCTCCCTTCGGGAAGCGTGGCGCTTTCTCATAGCT
CACGCTGTAGGTATCTCAGTTCGGTGTAGGTCGTTCGCTCCAAGCTGGGCTGTGTGCACGAACCCCCCGT
TCAGCCCGACCGCTGCGCCTTATCCGGTAACTATCGTCTTGAGTCCAACCCGGTAAGACACGACTTATCG
CCACTGGCAGCAGCCACTGGTAACAGGATTAGCAGAGCGAGGTATGTAGGCGGTGCTACAGAGTTCTTGA
AGTGGTGGCCTAACTACGGCTACACTAGAAGAACAGTATTTGGTATCTGCGCTCTGCTGAAGCCAGTTAC
CTTCGGAAAAAGAGTTGGTAGCTCTTGATCCGGCAAACAAACCACCGCTGGTAGCGGTGGTTTTTTTGTT
TGCAAGCAGCAGATTACGCGCAGAAAAAAAGGATCTCAAGAAGATCCTTTGATCTTTTCTACGGGGTCTG
ACGCTCAGTGGAACGAAAACTCACGTTAAGGGATTTTGGTCATGAGATTATCAAAAAGGATCTTCACCTA
GATCCTTTTAAATTAAAAATGAAGTTTTAAATCAATCTAAAGTATATATGAGTAAACTTGGTCTGACAGT
TACCAATGCTTAATCAGTGAGGCACCTATCTCAGCGATCTGTCTATTTCGTTCATCCATAGTTGCCTGAC
TCCCCGTCGTGTAGATAACTACGATACGGGAGGGCTTACCATCTGGCCCCAGTGCTGCAATGATACCGCG
AGACCCACGCTCACCGGCTCCAGATTTATCAGCAATAAACCAGCCAGCCGGAAGGGCCGAGCGCAGAAGT
GGTCCTGCAACTTTATCCGCCTCCATCCAGTCTATTAATTGTTGCCGGGAAGCTAGAGTAAGTAGTTCGC
CAGTTAATAGTTTGCGCAACGTTGTTGCCATTGCTACAGGCATCGTGGTGTCACGCTCGTCGTTTGGTAT
GGCTTCATTCAGCTCCGGTTCCCAACGATCAAGGCGAGTTACATGATCCCCCATGTTGTGCAAAAAAGCG
GTTAGCTCCTTCGGTCCTCCGATCGTTGTCAGAAGTAAGTTGGCCGCAGTGTTATCACTCATGGTTATGG
CAGCACTGCATAATTCTCTTACTGTCATGCCATCCGTAAGATGCTTTTCTGTGACTGGTGAGTACTCAAC
CAAGTCATTCTGAGAATAGTGTATGCGGCGACCGAGTTGCTCTTGCCCGGCGTCAATACGGGATAATACC
GCGCCACATAGCAGAACTTTAAAAGTGCTCATCATTGGAAAACGTTCTTCGGGGCGAAAACTCTCAAGGA
TCTTACCGCTGTTGAGATCCAGTTCGATGTAACCCACTCGTGCACCCAACTGATCTTCAGCATCTTTTAC
TTTCACCAGCGTTTCTGGGTGAGCAAAAACAGGAAGGCAAAATGCCGCAAAAAAGGGAATAAGGGCGACA
CGGAAATGTTGAATACTCATACTCTTCCTTTTTCAATATTATTGAAGCATTTATCAGGGTTATTGTCTCA
TGAGCGGATACATATTTGAATGTATTTAGAAAAATAAACAAATAGGGGTTCCGCGCACATTTCCCCGAAA
AGTGCCACCTGACGTCTAAGAAACCATTATTATCATGACATTAACCTATAAAAATAGGCGTATCACGAGG
CCCTTTCGTCTCGCGCGTTTCGGTGATGACGGTGAAAACCTCTGACACATGCAGCTCCCGGAGGAATGTG
TGTCAGTTAGGGTGTGGAAAGTCCCCAGGCTCCCCAGGCAGGCAGAAGTATGCAAAGCATGCATCTCAAT
TAGTCAGCAACCAGGTGTGGAAAGTCCCCAGGCTCCCCAGCAGGCAGAAGTATGCAAAGCATGCATCTCA
ATTAGTCAGCAACCATAGTCCCGCCCCTAACTCCGCCCATCCCGCCCCTAACTCCGCCCAGTTCCGCCCA
TTCTCCGCCCCATGGCTGACTAATTTTTTTTATTTATGCAGAGGCCGAGGCCGCCTCTGCCTCTGAGCTA
TTCCAGAAGTAGTGAGGAGGCTTTTTTGGAGGCCTAGGCTTTTGCAAAAAGCTCCCGGGAGCTTGTATAT
CCATTTTCGTCCCGGAGACGGTCACAGCTTGTCTGTAAGCGGATGCCGGGAGCAGACAAGCCCGTCAGGG
CGCGTCAGCGGGTGTTGGCGGGTGTCGGGGCTGGCTTAACTATGCGGCATCAGAGCAGATTGTACTGAGA
GTGCACCATATGCGGTGTGAAATACCGCACAGATGCGTAAGGAGAAAATACCGCATCAGGAAATTGTAAG
CGTTAATATTTTGTTAAAATTCGCGTTAAATTTTTGTTAAATCAGCTCATTTTTTAACCAATAGGCCGAA
ATCGGCAAAATCCCTTATAAATCAAAAGAATAGACCGAGATAGGGT
[37 nt withheld, positions 8517-8553]
AAAGAACGTGGACTCCAACGTCAAAGG
[49 nt withheld, positions 8581-8629]
T
[91 nt withheld, positions 8631-8721]
G
[124 nt withheld, positions 8723-8846]
CCATTCGCCATTCAGGCTGCGCAACTGTTGGGAAGGGCGATCGGTGCGGGCCTCTTCGCTATTACGCCAG
CTGGCGAAAGGGGGATGTGCTGCAAGGCGATTAAGTTGGGTAACGCCAGGGTTTTCCCAGTCACGACGTT
GTAAAACGACGGCCAGTGAATT
