>Addgene plasmid #71977 | Nrp2.6-AP-His | addgene partial sequence | sequence record 135236 | pMRB101-F 5'-aagatgcaggcagctgagtt-3'
CGTTGCGGTGCTGTTAACGGTGGAGGGCAGTGTAGTCTGAGCAGTACTCGTTGCTGCCGCGCGCGCCACC
AGACATAATAGCTGACAGACTAACAGACTGTTCCTTTCCATGGGTCTTTTCTGCAGAAGCTTGAATTCTC
GAGGATCCGCGGCCGCGCCACCATGGATATGTTTCCTCTTACCTGGGTTTTCTTAGCTCTGTACTTTTCA
GGACACGAAGTGAGAAGCCAGCAAGATCCACCCTGCGGAGGTCGGCTGAATTCCAAAGATGCTGGCTACA
TCACTTCCCCAGGCTACCCCCAGGACTATCCCTCCCACCAGAACTGTGAGTGGATTGTCTACGCCCCCGA
ACCCAACCAGAAGATTGTTCTCAACTTCAACCCTCACTTTGAAATCGAGAAACACGACTGCAAGTATGAC
TTCATTGAGATTCGGGATGGGGACAGTGAGTCAGCTGACCTCCTGGGCAAGCACTGTGGGAACATCGCCC
CGCCCACCATCATCTCCTCAGGCTCCGTGTTATACATCAAGTTCACCTCAGACTACGCCCGGCAGGGGGC
AGGTTTCTCTCTACGCTATGAGATCTTCAAAACAGGCTCTGAAGATTGTTCCAAGAACTTTACAAGCCCC
AATGGGACCATTGAATCTCCAGGGTTTCCAGAGAAGTATCCACACAATCTGGACTGTACCTTCACCATCC
TGGCCAAACCCAGGATGGAGATCATCCTACAGTTCCTGACCTTTGACCTGGAGCATGACCC
