>Addgene plasmid #71977 | Nrp2.6-AP-His | addgene partial sequence | sequence record 135578 | SV40pA-R 5'-GAAATTTGTGATGCTATTGC-3'
ATAAGATCTCTAGATTAATGGTGATGGTGATGATGACCCGGGTGCGCGGCGTCGGTGGTGCCGGCGGGGG
GCGCCAGGTCGCAGGCGGTGTAGGGCTCCAGGCAGGCGGCGAAGGCCATGACGTGCGCTATGAAGGTCTG
CTCCTGCACGCCGTGAACCAGGTGCGCCTGCGGGCCGCGCGCGAACACCGCCACGTCCTCGCCTGCGTGG
GTCTCTTCGTCCAGGGGCACTGCTGACTGCTGCCGATACTCGGGGCTCCCGCTCTCGCTCTCGGTAACAT
CCGGCCGGGCGCCGTCCTTGAGCACATAGCCTGGACCGTTTCCGTATAGGAGGACCGTGTAGGCCTTCCT
GTCCCGGGCCTTGCCAGGGGCCAGCCCGAAGATGGAGCTCCCTCGCAGGGGGTAGCCTCCGAAGGAGAAG
ACGTGGGAGTGGTCGGCAGTGACGAGGCTCAGCGTGTCCTCCTCGCTGGTGAGCTGGCCCGCCCTCTCAA
TGGCGTCGTCGAACATGATCGTCTCAGTCAGTGCCCGGTAAGCCCTGCTTTCATGATGACCATGGTCGAT
GCGACCACCCTCCACGAAGAGGAAGAAGCCGCGGGGGTTCCTGCTCAGCAGGCGCAGGGCAGCCTCTGTC
ATCTCCATCAGGGAGGGGTCCAGTGTGGAGTCTCGGTGGATCTCGTATTTCATGTCTCCAGGCTCAAAGA
GACCCATGAGATGGGTCACAGACGGGTCCAGGGAAGCCTGCATGAGCTCAGTGCGGTTCCACACATACCG
GGCACCCTGGCGCTTCGCCAGCCATTCCTGCACCAGATTCTTCCCGTCCAGCCTGGTCCCACCTTG
